>Addgene plasmid #203813 | pBsVchCAST-pyrE | addgene full sequence | sequence record 403827 | Addgene NGS Result
TTAAGTTATTGGTATGACTGGTTTTAAGCGCAAAAAAAGTTGCTTTTTCGTACCTATTAATGTATCGTTA
GAAAACCGACTGTAAAAAGTACAGTCGGCATTATCTCATATTATAAAAGCCAGTCATTAGGCCTATCTGA
CAATTCCTGAATAGAGTTCATAAACAATCCTGCATGATAACCATCACAAACAGAATGATGTACCTGTAAA
GATAGCGGTAAATATATTGAATTACCTTTATTAATGAATTTTCCTGCTGTAATAATGGGTAGAAGGTAAT
TACTATTATTATTGATATTTAAGTTAAACCCAGTAAATGAAGTCCATGGAATAATAGAAAGAGAAAAAGC
ATTTTCAGGTATAGGTGTTTTGGGAAACAATTTCCCCGAACCATTATATTTCTCTACATCAGAAAGGTAT
AAATCATAAAACTCTTTGAAGTCATTCTTTACAGGAGTCCAAATACCAGAGAATGTTTTAGATACACCAT
CAAAAATTGTATAAAGTGGCTCTAACTTATCCCAATAACCTAACTCTCCGTCGCTATTGTAACCAGTTCT
AAAAGCTGTATTTGAGTTTATCACCCTTGTCACTAAGAAAATAAATGCAGGGTAAAATTTATATCCTTCT
TGTTTTATGTTTCGGTATAAAACACTAATATCAATTTCTGTGGTTATACTAAAAGTCGTTTGTTGGTTCA
AATAATGATTAAATATCTCTTTTCTCTTCCAATTGTCTAAATCAATTTTATTAAAGTTCATTTGATATGC
CTCCTAAATTTTTATCTAAAGTGAATTTAGGAGGCTTACTTGTCTGCTTTCTTCATTAGAATCAATCCTT
TTTTAAAAGTCAATATTACTGTAACATAAATATATATTTTAAAAATATCCCACTTTATCCAATTTTCGTT
TGTTGAACTAATGGGTGCTTTAGTTGAAGAATAAAAGACCACATTAAAAAATGTGGTCTTTTGTGTTTTT
TTAAAGGATTTGAGCGTAGCGAAAAATCCTTTTCTTTCTTATCTTGATAATAAGGGTAACTATTGCCGTC
GTCCATTCCGACAGCATCGCCAGTCACTATGGCGTGCTGCTAGCGCCATTCGCCATTCAGGCTGCGCAAC
TGTTGGGAAGGGCGATCGGTGCGGGCCTCTTCGCTATTACGCCAGCTGGCGAAAGGGGGATGTGCTGCAA
GGCGATTAAGTTGGGTAACGCCAGGGTTTTCCCAGTCACGACGTTGTAAAACGACGGCCAGTGAATTCGA
GCTCAGGCCTTAACTCACATTAATTGCGTTGCGCTCACTGCCCGCTTTCCAGTCGGGAAACCTGTCGTGC
CAGCTGCATTAATGAATCGGCCAACGCGCGGGGAGAGGCGGTTTGCGTATTGGGCGCCAGGGTGGTTTTT
CTTTTCACCAGTGAGACGGGCAACAGCTGATTGCCCTTCACCGCCTGGCCCTGAGAGAGTTGCAGCAAGC
GGTCCACGCTGGTTTGCCCCAGCAGGCGAAAATCCTGTTTGATGGTGGTTAACGGCGGGATATAACATGA
GCTGTCTTCGGTATCGTCGTATCCCACTACCGAGATATCCGCACCAACGCGCAGCCCGGACTCGGTAATG
GCGCGCATTGCGCCCAGCGCCATCTGATCGTTGGCAACCAGCATCGCAGTGGGAACGATGCCCTCATTCA
GCATTTGCATGGTTTGTTGAAAACCGGACATGGCACTCCAGTCGCCTTCCCGTTCCGCTATCGGCTGAAT
TTGATTGCGAGTGAGATATTTATGCCAGCCAGCCAGACGCAGACGCGCCGAGACAGAACTTAATGGGCCC
GCTAACAGCGCGATTTGCTGGTGACCCAATGCGACCAGATGCTCCACGCCCAGTCGCGTACCGTCTTCAT
GGGAGAAAATAATACTGTTGATGGGTGTCTGGTCAGAGACATCAAGAAATAACGCCGGAACATTAGTGCA
GGCAGCTTCCACAGCAATGGCATCCTGGTCATCCAGCGGATAGTTAATGATCAGCCCACTGACGCGTTGC
GCGAGAAGATTGTGCACCGCCGTTTTACAGGCTTCGACGCCGCTTCGTTCTACCATCGACACCACCACGC
TGGCACCCAGTTGATCGGCGCGAGATTTAATCGCCGCGACAATTTGCGACGGCGCGTGCAGGGCCAGACT
GGAGGTGGCAACGCCAATCAGCAACGACTGTTTGCCCGCCAGTTGTTGTGCCACGCGGTTGGGAATGTAA
TTCAGCTCCGCCATCGCCGCTTCCACTTTTTCCCGCGTTTTCGCAGAAACGTGGCTGGCCTGGTTCACCA
CGCGGGAAACGGTCTGATAAGAGACACCGGCATACTCTGCGACATCGTATAACGTTACTGGTTTCATCAA
AATCGTCTCCCTCCGTTTGAATATTTGATTGATCGTAACCAGATGAAGCACTCTTTCCACTATCCCTACA
GTGTTATGGCTTGAACAATCACGAAACAATAATTGGTACGTACGATCTTTCAGCCGACTCAAACATCAAA
TCTTACAAATGTAGTCTTTGAAAGTATTACATATGTAAGATTTAAATGCAACCGTTTTTTCGGAAGGAAA
TGATGACCTCGTTTCCACCGGAATTAGCTTGGTACCAGCTATTGTAACATAATCGGTACGGGGGTGAAAA
AGCTAACGGAAAAGGGAGCGGAAAAGAATGATGTAAGCGTGAAAAATTTTTTATCTTATCACTTGAAATT
GGAAGGGAGATTCTTTATTATAAGAATTGTGGAATTGTGAGCGGATAACAATTCCCAATTAAAGGAGGAA
GGATCATAGGATCCGTGAACTGCCGAGTAGGTAGCTGATAACACAGGAGGCAGCGTGCTTGAAGCTTGTG
CAGCGTGAACTGCCGAGTAGGTAGCTGATAACGAATTCGAGCTCGGCGCGCCTGCAGGTCGACAAGCTTG
CGGCCGCAAGGAGATATACATATGTTTTTGCAAAGACCTAAACCTTACAGCGATGAAAGTTTAGAAAGTT
TCTTTATCCGAGTGGCTAACAAAAATGGCTACGGTGATGTCCATCGCTTCCTAGAAGCCACTAAACGATT
CCTTCAAGACATTGACCATAATGGCTATCAAACCTTTCCGACTGATATAACTCGGATAAACCCATACTCA
GCTAAAAACAGTTCCAGCGCACGAACTGCGTCATTCCTGAAACTTGCACAATTGACATTTAATGAACCGC
CAGAGCTACTTGGGTTGGCAATTAACAGAACAAACATGAAATACTCGCCGTCAACTAGCGCGGTTGTTAG
AGGTGCAGAAGTCTTTCCTCGCAGTTTACTACGGACGCACTCCATCCCCTGCTGTCCTTTGTGTCTGCGA
GAAAATGGCTACGCCTCCTACCTTTGGCACTTTCAGGGGTACGAATACTGCCACAGCCATAACGTACCTT
TAATTACCACTTGTAGCTGTGGTAAGGAGTTTGACTACCGAGTATCTGGGTTAAAGGGCATTTGCTGCAA
ATGCAAGGAGCCTATCACCTTAACCAGCAGGGAGAACGGTCATGAGGCAGCGTGTACTGTTTCAAACTGG
CTTGCTGGCCATGAATCTAAACCTCTGCCAAATCTTCCTAAAAGCTACCGATGGGGTTTAGTTCATTGGT
GGATGGGTATTAAAGATAGCGAGTTCGATCACTTTTCGTTCGTTCAATTTTTCTCAAACTGGCCAAGGTC
ATTCCACTCGATAATCGAAGATGAAGTAGAGTTCAACCTTGAGCATGCTGTTGTCAGCACGTCTGAATTA
CGACTAAAAGATCTTCTTGGTCGATTGTTTTTCGGTTCAATTCGGTTACCTGAGCGGAATCTTCAACACA
ATATCATCCTTGGTGAGCTTCTCTGCTATTTAGAAAATCGTTTATGGCAAGACAAGGGATTAATCGCCAA
CCTCAAAATGAACGCGTTAGAGGCGACTGTAATGTTAAATTGTAGCCTCGATCAGATTGCATCAATGGTT
GAACAACGCATCTTGAAGCCAAATCGAAAAAGCAAGCCCAACAGCCCTCTTGATGTTACCGATTATCTAT
TTCATTTCGGCGATATTTTCTGTCTTTGGTTAGCTGAGTTCCAAAGCGATGAGTTTAACCGTTCGTTTTA
TGTGTCGAGGTGGTAAATGCAAACTCTGAAAGAACTAATCGCATCCAATCCTGACGACTTAACAACTGAA
CTTAAGAGAGCATTTCGTCCACTCACACCGCATATTGCAATTGATGGTAATGAACTTGACGCACTGACGA
TATTAGTCAATTTAACCGATAAGACTGATGATCAGAAAGACCTGCTCGATCGAGCCAAATGCAAGCAAAA
ACTTCGAGATGAAAAATGGTGGGCTAGCTGCATAAATTGCGTTAATTACAGACAAAGCCATAACCCAAAA
TTCCCGGATATACGTTCTGAAGGCGTGATTCGAACCCAAGCCCTGGGTGAATTACCGAGTTTCCTACTCT
CGTCCTCAAAAATCCCACCATACCATTGGTCATATAGCCATGATTCAAAATACGTCAACAAAAGCGCATT
CCTCACCAATGAGTTTTGTTGGGATGGTGAGATCTCATGTTTGGGTGAGCTTCTTAAAGATGCAGATCAC
CCACTTTGGAATACTTTGAAAAAGTTAGGTTGTTCTCAAAAAACTTGCAAAGCAATGGCAAAACAACTAG
CTGATATTACTCTCACGACTATCAATGTCACACTCGCACCAAATTACCTGACTCAAATATCTCTCCCCGA
TAGTGATACATCCTACATTTCACTCTCTCCTGTTGCATCGCTATCGATGCAAAGCCACTTTCATCAGAGG
CTCCAAGATGAAAATCGGCATAGCGCGATAACGCGGTTTAGCCGAACTACCAACATGGGGGTCACTGCGA
TGACATGTGGCGGCGCATTTAGAATGTTAAAGTCTGGCGCTAAGTTTTCCAGCCCCCCTCATCACCGATT
AAACAGTAAACGAAGTTGGTTGACGTCAGAGCATGTTCAGTCATTAAAACAGTACCAGCGCCTCAACAAA
AGCCTCATACCTGAAAACTCTCGGATTGCACTCCGTAGAAAATACAAAATCGAGCTTCAAAATATGGTCA
GATCTTGGTTTGCAATGCAAGACCATACCCTTGATTCGAACATACTTATCCAACATTTGAATCATGACCT
ATCTTACTTAGGAGCCACAAAACGTTTTGCATACGATCCAGCGATGACCAAGCTCTTTACTGAGCTTTTG
AAACGAGAGTTATCAAATTCAATCAATAATGGTGAGCAACACACTAATGGATCGTTTTTAGTCCTACCGA
ATATCAGGGTTTGTGGCGCAACAGCTTTAAGCTCCCCGGTAACGGTGGGGATTCCATCACTTACAGCTTT
CTTTGGCTTCGTTCACGCATTTGAACGGAATATAAATCGCACCACCTCATCGTTTCGTGTTGAATCCTTT
GCGATATGCGTCCATCAACTACATGTCGAGAAGCGAGGTTTGACAGCAGAGTTTGTGGAAAAAGGCGACG
GGACTATATCCGCTCCCGCGACCCGGGATGACTGGCAGTGTGATGTCGTATTTAGCCTTATTTTGAACAC
CAACTTTGCTCAACATATTGACCAAGATACGTTAGTTACATCACTACCAAAGCGATTGGCTCGGGGTTCA
GCAAAAATTGCGATTGATGACTTTAAACATATCAACTCATTCTCGACATTAGAAACAGCGATCGAATCTC
TGCCAATAGAAGCTGGTAGGTGGTTATCACTTTACGCACAGTCAAACAATAATCTAAGTGATCTATTAGC
AGCCATGACAGAGGACCATCAGCTCATGGCAAGCTGCGTCGGTTACCACTTGTTAGAAGAGCCCAAAGAT
AAACCAAACTCCCTCAGAGGTTACAAACACGCTATCGCCGAGTGCATCATTGGACTCATTAACTCAATCA
CCTTTAGCTCAGAGACTGATCCCAACACAATCTTTTGGTCGCTAAAGAACTATCAAAACTACCTAGTGGT
ACAGCCAAGGAGTATCAACGATGAAACTACCGACAAATCTAGCCTATGAGCGCTCTATCGACCCATCAGA
TGTCTGTTTTTTTGTCGTCTGGCCCGATGATAGAAAAACACCTTTAACCTACAATTCTCGTACTCTGCTC
GGGCAAATGGAAGCGGCATCATTAGCCTATGATGTCTCAGGTCAACCAATAAAAAGTGCCACCGCTGAGG
CGTTAGCTCAAGGGAACCCTCATCAAGTTGATTTCTGCCACGTTCCATACGGTGCGAGTCATATTGAATG
CAGTTTCTCCGTCTCGTTTTCTTCTGAACTACGTCAACCATATAAGTGTAACTCAAGCAAAGTTAAACAA
ACGCTAGTGCAATTAGTCGAGCTCTACGAAACGAAAATCGGCTGGACTGAGCTAGCAACCCGATATTTGA
TGAACATTTGCAACGGTAAATGGCTGTGGAAAAATACCCGTAAAGCCTATTGCTGGAACATTGTACTTAC
ACCTTGGCCTTGGAACGGGGAAAAGGTTGGATTTGAAGATATTCGTACTAACTACACCTCACGGCAAGAC
TTTAAAAATAATAAAAATTGGTCTGCTATAGTTGAAATGATCAAAACCGCATTTTCTAGTACTGATGGGC
TGGCGATATTTGAAGTCAGGGCCACCTTGCACTTGCCAACGAATGCTATGGTGCGGCCAAGCCAAGTTTT
CACAGAAAAAGAAAGTGGCAGTAAAAGTAAATCTAAAACTCAAAACAGTCGAGTTTTTCAGAGTACAACT
ATTGATGGTGAACGATCGCCAATACTAGGGGCCTTTAAAACGGGAGCAGCTATTGCAACCATTGACGACT
GGTATCCTGAAGCCACTGAGCCACTAAGGGTCGGACGGTTTGGGGTTCATCGCGAAGATGTCACTTGCTA
CCGTCATCCGTCTACCGGAAAAGATTTTTTCTCGATATTACAACAAGCAGAGCACTATATTGAAGTGTTG
AGCGCCAACAAAACTCCCGCTCAAGAAACTATCAACGACATGCACTTTTTAATGGCTAACCTGATTAAGG
GTGGGATGTTCCAGCATAAAGGAGACTGACTGTGAAATGGTATTATAAGACAATCACCTTTCTGCCAGAG
TTGTGCAACAACGAGTCACTGGCTGCAAAGTGTCTCCGCGTTCTGCATGGATTTAACTATCAGTATGAGA
CACGAAATATCGGCGTTTCATTTCCGCTTTGGTGTGATGCAACGGTTGGAAAAAAGATTTCATTTGTCAG
CAAGAACAAGATAGAACTCGACTTACTACTTAAACAACACTATTTCGTCCAAATGGAACAACTTCAATAC
TTTCATATATCCAACACTGTTCTCGTCCCAGAAGATTGTACATACGTTTCCTTTAGACGCTGTCAATCTA
TAGATAAGCTCACAGCAGCAGGGCTGGCAAGGAAAATCAGACGCCTGGAGAAACGTGCTCTATCTAGAGG
CGAGCAATTTGACCCATCATCTTTTGCTCAAAAAGAGCATACTGCAATAGCGCACTACCACTCACTTGGG
GAGTCCAGCAAACAGACGAACCGCAACTTTCGACTCAATATCAGGATGCTCTCGGAGCAACCCCGTGAGG
GGAACTCGATTTTTAGTAGCTATGGCTTATCAAATTCAGAAAACTCGTTTCAGCCTGTACCCTTAATCTG
ATCTAGAAAAGGAGGAAGGATCATACCATGGCGACAAGTTTACCTACGCCCTCAGCAATTACGACTTCGG
CGTTAGAGTATGCATTCCATACTCCCGCTCGCAATCTAACGAAATCTCGCGGAAAAAACATTCATCGTTA
TGTCAGTGTAAAGATGAGTAAGAGGATTACGGTAGAATCTACTCTAGAGTGTGATGCCTGCTATCACTTT
GATTTTGAGCCAAGTATTGTTCGCTTTTGCGCTCAACCGATTCGATTTTTATATTATCTCAATGGTCAGT
CTCACTCCTATGTTCCTGACTTTCTAGTTCAATTTGATACCAACGAGTTTGTTCTATATGAAGTAAAGTC
AGCTTATGCTAAGAACAAACCTGATTTTGATGTTGAATGGGAGGCGAAAGTAAAAGCAGCAACTGAACTA
GGGCTAGAATTGGAGCTTGTTGAAGAGAGTGATATTAGGGATACGGTTGTATTAAATAATCTTAAGCGCA
TGCATCGTTATGCTTCGAAAGATGAGCTGAATAACGTACATAACTCTCTCTTAAAAATAATAAAGTACAA
TGGCGCCCAATCTGCAAGATGCTTGGGAGAACAGTTGGGTTTAAAAGGCCGAACTGTTTTACCAATTTTG
TGCGATTTGCTGTCAAGGTGTTTACTCGATACACGTTTGGATAAGCCTCTATCTCTTGAATCTCGATTTG
AGTTGGCCAGTTATGGCTAAGAAAGGGTTCTCAAGTTTCCATAGAAAAGCAGTCTCTTCCCAAGATACGC
TTGAATCGATAGAGCTTGTCTCTAGCGCTAATTGTCTAGAAAGTGTTACGTATCAAGATATATCAGCATT
TCCCGAAACAATTGCGGTAGAGATTAATTTCCGATTAAGCATTCTTCGCTTTTTAGCGCGAAAGTGCGAA
ACCATTGTGGCCAAATCAATTGAACCACATCGTGTAGAGCTACAGCAAAACTATAGTAGAAAAATACCCA
GTGCAATAACGATATATCGATGGTGGCTTGCTTTTCGAAAATCAGACTACAACCCCATTAGCTTAGCACC
TAATATCAAGGATAGAGGTAATAGAGAGACAAAAGTGTCAACAGTTGTTGATTCTATTATGGAACAGGCA
GTTGAAAGAGTTATATCTGGACGAAAAGTCAATGTTAGCTCTGCATATAAACGTGTTCGACGAAAAGTTC
GTCAATACAATCTAACTCATGGAACGAAATACACGTATCCTAAGTACGAATCTGTAAGAAAGCGAGTAAA
AAAGAAAACCCCATTTGAGTTATTAGCCGCAGGGAAAGGGGAGAGAGTAGCTAAGAGAGAGTTTCGCCGA
ATGGGAAAAAAGATCCTCACGTCTAGCGTGCTAGAGAGGGTTGAAATAGATCACACTGTCGTTGACCTTT
TTGCAGTACACGAAGAGTATCGAATCCCATTGGGCCGACCTTGGCTTACTCAATTGGTTGATTGTTACAG
TAAAGCTGTAATCGGTTTTTATTTAGGTTTCGAGCCTCCTAGCTATGTGTCGGTTTCCCTTGCACTTAAG
AATGCAATACAACGCAAAGATGACTTAATCTCCTCGTATGAATCGATCGAGAATGAATGGCTATGTTATG
GCATCCCAGACCTACTCGTAACTGATAATGGTAAAGAGTTTTTGTCGAAAGCATTTGATCAAGCATGTGA
ATCACTATTGATCAATGTGCATCAAAATAAAGTTGAGACGCCCGACAACAAACCTCATGTTGAACGTAAC
TACGGGACTATTAATACTTCTCTGTTAGACGATTTACCTGGGAAATCCTTCAGCCAGTACCTTCAAAGAG
AAGGGTACGACTCTGTGGGAGAAGCTACCCTTACACTCAATGAGATTAGAGAAATTTACTTAATTTGGTT
GGTGGATATTTATCATAAAAAACCCAATCAGAGAGGCACTAATTGTCCTAATGTTGCGTGGAAAAAGGGT
TGTCAAGAATGGGAACCAGAGGAGTTCTCTGGTTCTAAAGACGAATTAGACTTTAAATTTGCTATTGTTG
ATTACAAACAACTTACTAAAGTAGGGATAACTGTCTACAAAGAACTGAGTTATAGCAATGACCGTTTAGC
TGAATATAGAGGGAAGAAAGGAAACCATAAAGTTCAGTTCAAGTATAACCCTGAGTGTATGGCAGTTATT
TGGGTGTTGGATGAGGATATGAATGAGTACTTTACAGTTAATGCGATTGACTACGAATATGCAAGTAGAG
TATCACTTTGGCAACATAAATATAACATGAAATATCAAGCAGAACTAAATTCAGCAGAATATGATGAGGA
CAAGGAAATTGATGCAGAAATAAAAATTGAAGAAATCGCAGATCGTTCAATTGTTAAGACTAACAAAATC
AGAGCTCGGAGGCGTGGCGCTAGGCATCAAGAGAATAGCGCAAGGGCTAAGTCAATCAGTAATGCGAACC
CGGCCTCGATACAAAAACATGAAGATGAAATCGTTAGTGCAGATAATGACGATTGGGATATTGATTATGT
CTGAGAAATCGTCAAATGAGTGAAACGCGTGAGGCTCGTATATCAAGAGCTAAAAGGGCATTTGTATCCA
CACCGAGCGTTAGGAAAATCTTGAGTTACATGGATAGATGTAGAGATCTATCAGACCTAGAGTCTGAGCC
TACATGCATGATGGTCTATGGTGCTTCGGGTGTAGGTAAAACGACCGTCATCAAGAAATACTTAAATCAA
AACAGAAGAGAGTCCGAAGCCGGGGGCGATATAATACCGGTTTTGCATATTGAGTTGCCAGACAATGCGA
AGCCAGTAGATGCAGCAAGGGAATTGCTGGTTGAAATGGGTGACCCGCTAGCACTTTATGAAACTGACTT
AGCTAGATTGACGAAAAGACTGACTGAATTAATCCCTGCGGTCGGCGTGAAGCTGATTATTATCGATGAG
TTCCAACATTTGGTGGAAGAAAGGTCAAATCGGGTTCTTACCCAAGTAGGTAATTGGCTAAAAATGATAC
TTAACAAAACGAAATGTCCAATTGTTATATTTGGTATGCCATACTCAAAAGTTGTACTGCAAGCAAACTC
GCAACTTCACGGGCGATTTTCCATTCAGGTTGAACTGCGCCCCTTTAGCTACCAGGGAGGTAGAGGTGTA
TTTAAAACTTTTTTGGAATACCTTGATAAAGCCCTACCTTTTGAAAAACAGGCTGGCTTAGCCAACGAAA
GTTTGCAGAAAAAATTGTATGCATTCTCTCAGGGAAACATGCGTTCGTTGAGAAACCTTATTTATCAAGC
ATCTATCGAAGCAATTGATAATCAGCATGAGACGATAACCGAAGAAGATTTCGTTTTTGCATCGAAGTTG
ACATCGGGCGATAAACCCAACTCATGGAAAAATCCTTTTGAGGAGGGTGTTGAGGTAACAGAAGATATGT
TACGACCGCCACCAAAAGATATTGGTTGGGAGGACTATTTGAGACATTCAACCCCGAGAGTGAGTAAACC
AGGTAGAAATAAAAACTTTTTCGAATAACCTAGGTGCAACTGAAAAGTTTATACCTTACCTGGAACAAAT
GGTTGAAACATACGAGGCTAATATCGGCTTATTAGGAATAGTCCCTGTACTAATAAAATCAGGTGGATCA
GTTGATCAGTATATTTTGGACGAAGCTCGGAAAGAATTTGGAGATGACTTGCTTAATTCCACAATTAAAT
TAAGGGAAAGAATAAAGCGATTTGATGTTCAAGGAATCACGGAAGAAGATACTCATGATAAAGAAGCTCT
AAAACTATTCAATAACCTTACAATGGAATTGATCGAAAGGGTGGAAGGTTAATGGTACGAAAATTAGGGG
ATCTACCTAGAAAGCCACAAGGCGATAGGTCAAGCTTAAAGAACCCTTACATGGATCTTACAGATTCTGA
AAGTAAAGAAACAACAGAGGTTAAACAAACAGAACCAAAAAGAAAAAAAGCATTGTTGAAAACAATGAAA
GTTGATGTTTCAATCCATAATAAGATTAAATCGCTGCACGAAATTCTGGCAGCATCCGAAGGGAATTCAT
ATTACTTAGAGGATACTATTGAGAGAGCTATTGATAAGATGGTTGAGACATTACCTGAGAGCCAAAAAAC
TTTTTATGAATATGAATTAAAAAAAAGAACCAACAAAGGCTGAGACAGACTCCAAACGAGTCTGTTTTTT
TAAAAAAAATATTAGGAGCATTGAATATATATTAGAGAATTAAGAAAGACATGGGAATAAAAATATTTTA
AATCCAGTAAAAATATGATAAGATTATTTCAGAATATGAAGAACTCTGTTTGTTTTTGATGAAAAAACAA
ACAAAAAAAATCCACCTAACGGAATCTCAATTTAACTAACAGCGGCCAAACTGAGAAGTTAAATTTGAGA
AGGGGAAAAGGCGGATTTATACTTGTATTTAACTATCTCCATTTTAACATTTTATTAAACCCCATACAAG
TGAAAATCCTCTTTTACACTGTTCCTTTAGGTGATCGCGGAGGGACATTATGAGTGAAGTAAACCTAAAA
GGAAATACAGATGAATTAGTGTATTATCGACAGCAAACCACTGGAAATAAAATCGCCAGGAAGAGAATCA
AAAAAGGGAAAGAAGAAGTTTATTATGTTGCTGAAACGGAAGAGAAGATATGGACAGAAGAGCAAATAAA
AAACTTTTCTTTAGACAAATTTGGTACGCATATACCTTACATAGAAGGTCATTATACAATCTTAAATAAT
TACTTCTTTGATTTTTGGGGCTATTTTTTAGGTGCTGAAGGAATTGCGCTCTATGCTCACCTAACTCGTT
ATGCATACGGCAGCAAAGACTTTTGCTTTCCTAGTCTACAAACAATCGCTAAAAAAATGGACAAGACTCC
TGTTACAGTTAGAGGCTACTTGAAACTGCTTGAAAGGTACGGTTTTATTTGGAAGGTAAACGTCCGTAAT
AAAACCAAGGATAACACAGAGGAATCCCCGATTTTTAAGATTAGACGTAAGGTTCCTTTGCTTTCAGAAG
AACTTTTAAATGGAAACCCTAATATTGAAATTCCAGATGACGAGGAAGCACATGTAAAGAAGGCTTTAAA
AAAGGAAAAAGAGGGTCTTCCAAAGGTTTTGAAAAAAGAGCACGATGAATTTGTTAAAAAAATGATGGAT
GAGTCAGAAACAATTAATATTCCAGAGGCCTTACAATATGACACAATGTATGAAGATATACTCAGTAAAG
GAGAAATTCGAAAAGAAATCAAAAAACAAATACCTAATCCTACAACATCTTTTGAGAGTATATCAATGAC
AACTGAAGAGGAAAAAGTCGACAGTACTTTAAAAAGCGAAATGCAAAATCGTGTCTCTAAGCCTTCTTTT
GATACCTGGTTTAAAAACACTAAGATCAAAATTGAAAATAAAAATTGTTTATTACTTGTACCGAGTGAAT
TTGCATTTGAATGGATTAAGAAAAGATATTTAGAAACAATTAAAACAGTCCTTGAAGAAGCTGGATATGT
TTTCGAAAAAATCGAACTAAGAAAAGTGCAATAAACTGCTGAAGTATTTCAGCAGTTTTTTTTATTTAGA
AATAGTGAAAAAAATATAATCAGGGAGGTATCAATATTTAATGAGTACTGATTTAAATTTATTTAGACTG
GAATTAATAATTAACACGTAGACTAATTAAAATTTAATGAGGGATAAAGAGGATACAAAAATATTAATTT
CAATCCCTATTAAATTTTAACAAGGGGGGGATTAAAATTTAATTAGAGGTTTATCCACAAGAAAAGACCC
TAATAAAATTTTTACTAGGGTTATAACACTGATTAATTTCTTAATGGGGGAGGGATTAAAATTTAATGAC
AAAGAAAACAATCTTTTAAGAAAAGCTTTTAAAAGATAATAATAAAAAGAGCTTTGCGATTAAGCAAAAC
TCTTTACTTTTTCATTGACATTATCAAATTCATCGATTTCAAATTGTTGTTGTATCATAAAGTTAATTCT
GTTTTGCACAACCTTTTCAGGAATATAAAACACATCTGAGGCTTGTTTTATAAACTCAGGGTCGCTAAAG
TCAATGTAACGTAGCATATGATATGGTATAGCTTCCACCCAAGTTAGCCTTTCTGCTTCTTCTGAATGTT
TTTCATATACTTCCATGGGTATCTCTAAATGATTTTCCTCATGTAGCAAGGTATGAGCAAAAAGTTTATG
GAATTGATAGTTCCTCTCTTTTTCTTCAACTTTTTTATCTAAAACAAACACTTTAACATCTGAGTCAATG
TAAGCATAAGATGTTTTTCCAGTCATAATTTCAATCCCAAATCTTTTAGACAGAAATTCTGGACGTAAAT
CTTTTGGTGAAAGAATTTTTTTATGTAGCAATATATCCGATACAGCACCTTCTAAAAGCGTTGGTGAATA
GGGCATTTTACCTATCTCCTCTCATTTTGTGGAATAAAAATAGTCATATTCGTCCATCTACCTATCCTAT
TATCGAACAGTTGAACTTTTTAATCAAGGATCAGTCCTTTTTTTCATTATTCTTAAACTGTGCTCTTAAC
TTTAACAACTCGATTTGTTTTTCCAGATCTCGAGGGTAACTAGCCTCGCCGATCCCGCAAGAGGCCCGGC
AGTCAGGTGGCACTTTTCGGGGAAATGTGCGCGGAACCCCTATTTGTTTATTTTTCTAAATACATTCAAA
TATGTATCCGCTCATGAGACAATAACCCTGATAAATGCTTCAATAATATTGAAAAAGGAAGAGTATGAGT
ATTCAACATTTCCGTGTCGCCCTTATTCCCTTTTTTGCGGCATTTTGCCTTCCTGTTTTTGCTCACCCAG
AAACGCTGGTGAAAGTAAAAGATGCTGAAGATCAGTTGGGTGCACGAGTGGGTTACATCGAACTGGATCT
CAACAGCGGTAAGATCCTTGAGAGTTTTCGCCCCGAAGAACGTTTTCCAATGATGAGCACTTTTAAAGTT
CTGCTATGTGGCGCGGTATTATCCCGTATTGACGCCGGGCAAGAGCAACTCGGTCGCCGCATACACTATT
CTCAGAATGACTTGGTTGAGTACTCACCAGTCACAGAAAAGCATCTTACGGATGGCATGACAGTAAGAGA
ATTATGCAGTGCTGCCATAACCATGAGTGATAACACTGCGGCCAACTTACTTCTGACAACGATCGGAGGA
CCGAAGGAGCTAACCGCTTTTTTGCACAACATGGGGGATCATGTAACTCGCCTTGATCGTTGGGAACCGG
AGCTGAATGAAGCCATACCAAACGACGAGCGTGACACCACGATGCCTGTAGCAATGGCAACAACGTTGCG
CAAACTATTAACTGGCGAACTACTTACTCTAGCTTCCCGGCAACAATTAATAGACTGGATGGAGGCGGAT
AAAGTTGCAGGACCACTTCTGCGCTCGGCCCTTCCGGCTGGCTGGTTTATTGCTGATAAATCTGGAGCCG
GTGAGCGTGGGTCTCGCGGTATCATTGCAGCACTGGGGCCAGATGGTAAGCCCTCCCGTATCGTAGTTAT
CTACACGACGGGGAGTCAGGCAACTATGGATGAACGAAATAGACAGATCGCTGAGATAGGTGCCTCACTG
ATTAAGCATTGGTAACTGTCAGACCAAGTTTACTCATATATACTTTAGATTGATTTAAAACTTCATTTTT
AATTTAAAAGGATCTAGGTGAAGATCCTTTTTGATAATCTCATGACCAAAATCCCTTAACGTGAGTTTTC
GTTCCACTGAGCGTCAGACCCCGTAGAAAAGATCAAAGGATCTTCTTGAGATCCTTTTTTTCTGCGCGTA
ATCTGCTGCTTGCAAACAAAAAAACCACCGCTACCAGCGGTGGTTTGTTTGCCGGATCAAGAGCTACCAA
CTCTTTTTCCGAAGGTAACTGGCTTCAGCAGAGCGCAGATACCAAATACTGTTCTTCTAGTGTAGCCGTA
GTTAGGCCACCACTTCAAGAACTCTGTAGCACCGCCTACATACCTCGCTCTGCTAATCCTGTTACCAGTG
GCTGCTGCCAGTGGCGATAAGTCGTGTCTTACCGGGTTGGACTCAAGACGATAGTTACCGGATAAGGCGC
AGCGGTCGGGCTGAACGGGGGGTTCGTGCACACAGCCCAGCTTGGAGCGAACGACCTACACCGAACTGAG
ATACCTACAGCGTGAGCTATGAGAAAGCGCCACGCTTCCCGAAGGGAGAAAGGCGGACAGGTATCCGGTA
AGCGGCAGGGTCGGAACAGGAGAGCGCACGAGGGAGCTTCCAGGGGGAAACGCCTGGTATCTTTATAGTC
CTGTCGGGTTTCGCCACCTCTGACTTGAGCGTCGATTTTTGTGATGCTCGTCAGGGGGGCGGAGCCTATG
GAAAAACGCCAGCAACGCGGCCTTTTTACGGTTCCTGGCCTTTTGCTGGCCTTTTGCTCACATGTTCTTT
CCTGCGTTATCCCCTGATTCTGTGGATAACCGTATTACCGCCTTTGAGTGAGCTGATACCGCTCGCCGCA
GCCGAACGACCGAGCGCAGCGAGTCAGTGAGCGAGGAAGCGGAAGAGCGCCCAATACGCATGC
Features (pLannotate 1.2.2; 11 found; start..end, strand, type, name):
      2..88      -  CDS            cop (fragment): COP1_STAAU - Protein predicted: Swiss-Prot protein existence level 4. Putative control of replication message. From Staphylococcus aureus.
    114..761     -  CDS            cat: CAT1_STAAU - Experimental evidence at transcript level: Swiss-Prot protein existence level 2. This enzyme is an effector of chloramphenicol resistance in bacteria. From Staphylococcus aureus.
    946..1047    -  CDS            cop (fragment): COP1_STAAU - Protein predicted: Swiss-Prot protein existence level 4. Putative control of replication message. From Staphylococcus aureus.
   1049..1096    +  CDS            TcR (fragment): tetracycline efflux protein; tet; confers resistance to tetracycline
   1099..1256    -  CDS            lacZα (fragment): LacZα fragment of β-galactosidase; lacZ fragment
   1295..2376    -  CDS            lacI (fragment): lac repressor; lacI; The lac repressor binds to the lac operator to inhibit transcription in E. coli. This inhibition can be relieved by adding lactose or isopropyl-β-D-thiogalactopyranoside (IPTG).
   2761..2785    +  protein_bind   lac operator: The lac repressor binds to the lac operator to inhibit transcription in E. coli. This inhibition can be relieved by adding lactose or isopropyl-β-D-thiogalactopyranoside (IPTG). lac repressor encoded by lacI
  13049..13201   +  CDS            dnaA (fragment): DNAA_BACHD - Protein inferred from homology: Swiss-Prot protein existence level 3. Plays an important role in the initiation and regulation of chromosomal replication. Binds to the origin of replication; it binds specifically double-stranded DNA at a 9 bp consensus (dnaA box): 5'- TTATC[CA]A[CA]A-3'. DnaA binds to ATP and to acidic phospholipids (By similarity). From Bacillus halodurans (strain ATCC BAA-125 / DSM 18197 / FERM 7344 / JCM 9153 / C-125).
  14380..14484   +  promoter       AmpR promoter: bla
  14485..15345   +  CDS            AmpR: β-lactamase; bla; confers resistance to ampicillin, carbenicillin, and related antibiotics
  15516..16104   +  rep_origin     ori: high-copy-number ColE1/pMB1/pBR322/pUC origin of replication
