[The description below was written by a language model from this plasmid's Addgene catalogue record and pLannotate feature annotations shown in this document.]
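Description:
pBsVchCAST-pyrE is a 16.3 kb Bacillus subtilis / E. coli shuttle plasmid built on the pHT43 backbone to express a complete CRISPR-associated transposase (CAST) system from Vibrio cholerae. In E. coli it is maintained at high copy through a ColE1/pUC-type origin and selected with ampicillin via the bla gene and its promoter. A Staphylococcus aureus-derived cat gene provides chloramphenicol resistance, listed as the selectable marker for use in Bacillus. The annotation also picks up small cop and dnaA-like fragments, which probably belong to the Gram-positive replication region of the backbone, although no Bacillus replicon is explicitly annotated.

The payload, assembled by Gibson cloning, comprises VchTniQ, VchCas5/8, VchCas7 and VchCas6, which form the RNA-guided DNA-targeting complex. It also includes the transposition proteins TnsA, TnsB and TnsC, and a CRISPR array whose spacer is directed at pyrE. In such systems the crRNA-loaded Cascade–TniQ complex recognises the target site and recruits the transposase machinery to insert a transposon-flanked cargo a fixed distance downstream. The automated feature table does not annotate any of these genes; they presumably occupy the large unannotated stretch of roughly 10 kb following the lac operator. A lacI gene and a lac operator sit upstream of that region, consistent with IPTG-regulated expression, but the promoter itself is not annotated or named. Nor does the record say whether a donor mini-transposon is carried on this plasmid. The construct is intended for RNA-guided DNA transposition in B. subtilis, with pyrE as the genomic target.
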