Addgene plasmid #203813: pBsVchCAST-pyrE
Purpose: Expression of CRISPR-associated transposases, shuttle vector for Bacillus subtilis / E. coli
Depositing lab: Sheng Yang. Depositing organization: CAS Center for Excellence in Molecular Plant Sciences ("CEMPS"). Publication: RNA-Guided DNA Transposition in Corynebacterium glutamicum and Bacillus subtilis. Yang S, Zhu J, Zhou X, Zhang J, Li Q, Bian F, Zhu J, Yan T, Wang X, Zhang Y, Yang J, Jiang Y, Yang S. ACS Synth Biol. 2023 Jul 21;12(7):2198-2202. doi: 10.1021/acssynbio.3c00193. Epub 2023 Jun 22. PubMed 37348112.
Backbone
  Vector backbone: pHT43
  Vector type: Bacterial Expression, CRISPR
  Selectable markers: Chloramphenicol
Growth in bacteria
  Bacterial resistance: Ampicillin, 100 μg/mL
  Growth temperature: 37°C
  Growth strain: DH5alpha
  Copy number: High Copy
Gene/Insert
  Gene/Insert name: VchTniQ, VchCas5/8, VchCas7, VchCas6, VchTnsABC, CRISPR(pyrE)
  Species: Vibrio cholera
  Cloning method: Gibson Cloning
Terms and licenses: Academic/Nonprofit Terms; Industry Terms: Not Available to Industry
Depositor comments: Plasmid can also be transformed in Bacillus subtilis, grown at 37 C
How to cite: pBsVchCAST-pyrE was a gift from Sheng Yang (Addgene plasmid # 203813 ; http://n2t.net/addgene:203813 ; RRID:Addgene_203813)
